Addgene plasmid #43926: pCR3-FLAG-TRAF6-C70A
Depositing lab: Bryant Darnay. Depositing organization: University of Texas MD Anderson Cancer Center. Publication: Site-specific Lys-63-linked tumor necrosis factor receptor-associated factor 6 auto-ubiquitination is a critical determinant of I kappa B kinase activation. Lamothe B, Besse A, Campos AD, Webster WK, Wu H, Darnay BG. J Biol Chem. 2007 Feb 9;282(6):4102-12. Epub 2006 Nov 29. 10.1074/jbc.M609503200 PubMed 17135271.
Backbone
  Vector backbone: pCR3
  Backbone manufacturer: Invitrogen
  Backbone size w/o insert (bp): 5000
  Total vector size (bp): 6690
  Vector type: Mammalian Expression
  Selectable markers: Neomycin (select with G418)
Growth in bacteria
  Bacterial resistance: Ampicillin, 100 μg/mL
  Growth temperature: 37°C
  Growth strain: DH5alpha
  Copy number: High Copy
Gene/Insert
  Gene/Insert name: TNF Receptor-Associated Factor 6 (alt name: TRAF6)
  Species: M. musculus (mouse)
  Insert size (bp): 1650
  Mutation: C70A
  GenBank ID: NM_009424.2
  Entrez Gene: Traf6 (a.k.a. 2310003F17Rik, C630032O20Rik)
  Tag / fusion protein: 2x FLAG (N terminal on backbone)
  Cloning method: Restriction Enzyme; 5′ cloning site EcoRI (not destroyed); 3′ cloning site XbaI (not destroyed)
  Sequencing primers: 5′ CMV Forward; 3′ BGH Reverse
Resource information
  A portion of this plasmid was derived from a plasmid made by: H. Nakano
Terms and licenses: Academic/Nonprofit Terms; Industry Terms: Not Available to Industry
How to cite: pCR3-FLAG-TRAF6-C70A was a gift from Bryant Darnay (Addgene plasmid # 43926 ; http://n2t.net/addgene:43926 ; RRID:Addgene_43926)
