[The description below was written by a language model from this plasmid's Addgene catalogue record and pLannotate feature annotations shown in this document.]
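Description:
pCR3-FLAG-TRAF6-C70A is a 6,690 bp mammalian expression plasmid built on the Invitrogen pCR3 backbone. It is propagated in E. coli as a high-copy plasmid through a ColE1/pUC-type origin and selected with ampicillin via the β-lactamase gene. An f1 origin is also present, which allows single-stranded DNA production. For selection in mammalian cells, an SV40 enhancer/early promoter drives a NeoR/KanR aminoglycoside phosphotransferase gene terminated by an HSV TK polyadenylation signal, giving G418 resistance. The short annotated fragments (a piece of ble, partial SV40 and bGH elements, and a small HIV-1 LTR match next to the CMV promoter) appear to be backbone remnants or incidental sequence matches rather than functional parts.

The payload is mouse Traf6 (TNF receptor-associated factor 6), cloned between EcoRI and XbaI sites and carrying a C70A substitution. It is fused at its N terminus to two tandem FLAG epitopes supplied by the backbone. Expression is driven by the human CMV immediate-early enhancer and promoter and terminated by the bovine growth hormone polyadenylation signal. T7 and SP6 phage promoters flank the insert and could support in vitro transcription. TRAF6 is an E3 ubiquitin ligase that, with UBE2N and UBE2V1, assembles Lys-63-linked polyubiquitin chains and activates NF-κB and JUN signalling. The record does not describe the effect of C70A, but this cysteine lies in the N-terminal region that contains TRAF6's RING domain. The associated publication concerns TRAF6 Lys-63-linked auto-ubiquitination and IκB kinase activation, so the construct fits use as a mutant comparator to wild-type FLAG-TRAF6 in transfection experiments, with detection or immunoprecipitation through the FLAG tag.
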