Features (pLannotate 1.2.2; 20 found; start..end, strand, type, name):
     10..389     +  enhancer       CMV enhancer: human cytomegalovirus immediate early enhancer
    390..593     +  promoter       CMV promoter: human cytomegalovirus (CMV) immediate early promoter
    589..622     +  LTR            5' LTR (truncated) (fragment): truncated 5' long terminal repeat (LTR) from HIV-1
    638..656     +  promoter       T7 promoter: promoter for bacteriophage T7 RNA polymerase
    725..745     +  CDS            FLAG (fragment): FLAG® epitope tag, followed by an enterokinase cleavage site
    758..778     +  CDS            FLAG (fragment): FLAG® epitope tag, followed by an enterokinase cleavage site
    788..2374    +  CDS            Traf6: TRAF6_MOUSE - Experimental evidence at protein level: Swiss-Prot protein existence level 1. E3 ubiquitin ligase that, together with UBE2N and UBE2V1, mediates the synthesis of 'Lys-63'-linked-polyubiquitin chains conjugated to proteins, such as IKBKG, IRAK1, AKT1 and AKT2. Also mediates ubiquitination of free/unanchored polyubiquitin chain that leads to MAP3K7 activation (By similarity). Leads to the activation of NF-kappa-B and JUN. May be essential for the formation of functional osteoclasts. Seems to also play a role in dendritic cells (DCs) maturation and/or activation. Represses c-Myb-med
   2405..2423    -  promoter       SP6 promoter: promoter for bacteriophage SP6 RNA polymerase
   2449..2673    +  polyA_signal   bGH poly(A) signal: bovine growth hormone polyadenylation signal
   2677..2695    +  promoter       SV40 promoter (fragment): SV40 enhancer and early promoter
   2805..3393    -  rep_origin     ori: high-copy-number ColE1/pMB1/pBR322/pUC origin of replication
   3615..3631    +  polyA_signal   bGH poly(A) signal (fragment): bovine growth hormone polyadenylation signal
   3722..3769    -  polyA_signal   HSV TK poly(A) signal: herpes simplex virus thymidine kinase polyadenylation signal (Cole and Stacy, 1985)
   3828..3980    -  CDS            ble (fragment): BLE_KLEPN - Experimental evidence at protein level: Swiss-Prot protein existence level 1. Binding protein with a strong affinity to the bleomycin family of antibiotics. Binds to CL990; an antimitotic-antibiotic compound. From Klebsiella pneumoniae.
   4001..4789    -  CDS            NeoR/KanR: aminoglycoside phosphotransferase confers resistance to neomycin, kanamycin, and G418 (Geneticin®)
   4824..5181    -  promoter       SV40 promoter: SV40 enhancer and early promoter
   5183..5200    -  promoter       AmpR promoter (fragment): bla
   5241..6101    -  CDS            AmpR: β-lactamase; bla; confers resistance to ampicillin, carbenicillin, and related antibiotics
   6102..6206    -  promoter       AmpR promoter: bla
   6233..6661    +  rep_origin     f1 ori (sequence partly withheld): f1 bacteriophage origin of replication; arrow indicates direction of (+) strand synthesis
>Addgene plasmid #43926 | pCR3-FLAG-TRAF6-C70A | depositor full sequence | sequence record 59322 | pCR3-FLAG-TRAF6-C70A sequence 6690 bps
GCGCGCGTTGACATTGATTATTGACTAGTTATTAATAGTAATCAATTACGGGGTCATTAGTTCATAGCCC
ATATATGGAGTTCCGCGTTACATAACTTACGGTAAATGGCCCGCCTGGCTGACCGCCCAACGACCCCCGC
CCATTGACGTCAATAATGACGTATGTTCCCATAGTAACGCCAATAGGGACTTTCCATTGACGTCAATGGG
TGGACTATTTACGGTAAACTGCCCACTTGGCAGTACATCAAGTGTATCATATGCCAAGTACGCCCCCTAT
TGACGTCAATGACGGTAAATGGCCCGCCTGGCATTATGCCCAGTACATGACCTTATGGGACTTTCCTACT
TGGCAGTACATCTACGTATTAGTCATCGCTATTACCATGGTGATGCGGTTTTGGCAGTACATCAATGGGC
GTGGATAGCGGTTTGACTCACGGGGATTTCCAAGTCTCCACCCCATTGACGTCAATGGGAGTTTGTTTTG
GCACCAAAATCAACGGGACTTTCCAAAATGTCGTAACAACTCCGCCCCATTGACGCAAATGGGCGGTAGG
CGTGTACGGTGGGAGGTCTATATAAGCAGAGCTCTCTGGCTAACTAGAGAACCCACTGCTTACTGGCTTA
TCGAAATTAATACGACTCACTATAGGGAGACCCAAGCTTGGTACCGAGCTCGGATCCACTAGTAACGGCC
GCCAGTGTGCTGGAATTGATGGACTACAAGGACGACGATGACAAGGAATTGATGGACTACAAGGACGACG
ATGACAAGGAATTCATGAGTCTCTTAAACTGTGAGAACAGCTGCGGGTCCAGCCAGTCGTCCAGTGACTG
CTGCGCTGCCATGGCCGCCTCCTGCAGCGCTGCAGTGAAAGATGACAGCGTGAGTGGCTCTGCCAGCACC
GGGAACCTCTCCAGCTCCTTCATGGAGGAGATCCAGGGCTACGATGTGGAGTTTGACCCACCTCTGGAGA
GCAAGTATGAGGCTCCCATCTGCTTGATGGCTTTACGGGAAGCAGTGCAAACACCATGTGGCCACAGGTT
CTGCAAAGCCTGCATCATCAAATCCATAAGGGATGCAGGGCACAAGTGCCCAGTTGACAATGAAATACTG
CTGGAAAATCAACTGTTTCCCGACAATTTTGCAAAGCGAGAGATTCTTTCCCTGACGGTAAAGTGCCCAA
ATAAAGGCTGTTTGCAAAAGATGGAACTGAGACATCTCGAGGATCATCAAGTACATTGTGAATTTGCTCT
AGTGAATTGTCCCCAGTGCCAACGTCCTTTCCAGAAGTGCCAGGTTAATACACACATTATTGAGGATTGT
CCCAGGAGGCAGGTTTCTTGTGTAAACTGTGCTGTGTCCATGGCATATGAAGAGAAAGAGATCCATGATC
AAAGCTGTCCTCTGGCAAATATCATCTGTGAATACTGTGGTACAATCCTCATCAGAGAACAGATGCCTAA
TCATTATGATCTGGACTGCCCAACAGCTCCAATCCCTTGCACATTCAGTGTTTTTGGCTGTCATGAAAAG
ATGCAGAGGAATCACTTGGCACGACACTTGCAAGAGAATACCCAGTTGCACATGAGACTGTTGGCCCAGG
CTGTTCATAATGTTAACCTTGCTTTGCGTCCGTGCGATGCCGCCTCTCCATCCCGGGGATGTCGTCCAGA
GGACCCAAATTATGAGGAAACTATCAAACAGTTGGAGAGTCGCCTAGTAAGACAGGACCATCAGATCCGG
GAGCTGACTGCCAAAATGGAAACTCAGAGTATGTACGTGGGCGAGCTCAAACGGACCATTCGGACCCTGG
AGGACAAGGTTGCCGAAATGGAAGCACAGCAGTGTAACGGGATCTACATTTGGAAGATTGGCAACTTTGG
GATGCACTTGAAATCCCAAGAAGAGGAAAGACCTGTTGTCATCCATAGCCCTGGATTCTACACAGGCAGA
CCTGGGTACAAGCTGTGCATGCGCCTGCATCTTCAGTTACCGACAGCTCAGCGCTGTGCAAACTATATAT
CCCTTTTTGTCCACACAATGCAAGGAGAATATGACAGCCACCTCCCCTGGCCCTTCCAGGGTACAATACG
CCTTACAATTCTCGACCAGTCTGAAGCACTTATAAGGCAAAACCACGAAGAGGTCATGGACGCCAAACCA
GAACTGCTTGCCTTTCAGCGACCCACAATCCCACGGAACCCCAAAGGTTTTGGCTATGTAACATTTATGC
ACCTGGAAGCCTTAAGACAGGGAACCTTCATTAAGGATGATACATTACTAGTGCGCTGTGAAGTCTCTAC
CCGCTTTGACATGGGTGGCCTTCGGAAGGAGGGTTTCCAGCCACGAAGTACTGATGCGGGGGTGTAGGTC
GAGCATGCATCTAGAGGGCCCTATTCTATAGTGTCACCTAAATGCTAGAGCTCGCTGATCAGCCTCGACT
GTGCCTTCTAGTTGCCAGCCATCTGTTGTTTGCCCCTCCCCCGTGCCTTCCTTGACCCTGGAAGGTGCCA
CTCCCACTGTCCTTTCCTAATAAAATGAGGAAATTGCATCGCATTGTCTGAGTAGGTGTCATTCTATTCT
GGGGGGTGGGGTGGGGCAGGACAGCAAGGGGGAGGATTGGGAAGACAATAGCAGGCATGCTGGGGATGCG
GTGGGCTCTATGGCTTCTGAGGCGGAAAGAACCAGTGGCGGTAATACGGTTATCCACAGAATCAGGGGAT
AACGCAGGAAAGAACATGTGAGCAAAAGGCCAGCAAAAGGCCAGGAACCGTAAAAAGGCCGCGTTGCTGG
CGTTTTTCCATAGGCTCCGCCCCCCTGACGAGCATCACAAAAATCGACGCTCAAGTCAGAGGTGGCGAAA
CCCGACAGGACTATAAAGATACCAGGCGTTTCCCCCTGGAAGCTCCCTCGTGCGCTCTCCTGTTCCGACC
CTGCCGCTTACCGGATACCTGTCCGCCTTTCTCCCTTCGGGAAGCGTGGCGCTTTCTCATAGCTCACGCT
GTAGGTATCTCAGTTCGGTGTAGGTCGTTCGCTCCAAGCTGGGCTGTGTGCACGAACCCCCCGTTCAGCC
CGACCGCTGCGCCTTATCCGGTAACTATCGTCTTGAGTCCAACCCGGTAAGACACGACTTATCGCCACTG
GCAGCAGCCACTGGTAACAGGATTAGCAGAGCGAGGTATGTAGGCGGTGCTACAGAGTTCTTGAAGTGGT
GGCCTAACTACGGCTACACTAGAAGGACAGTATTTGGTATCTGCGCTCTGCTGAAGCCAGTTACCTTCGG
AAAAAGAGTTGGTAGCTCTTGATCCGGCAAACAAACCACCGCTGGTAGCGGTGGTTTTTTTGTTTGCAAG
CAGCAGATTACGCGCAGAAAAAAAGGATCTCAAGAAGATCCTTTGATCTTTTCTACGGGGTCTGACGCTC
AGTGGAACGAAAACTCACGTTAAGGGATTTTGGTCATGAGATTATCAAAAAGGATCTTCACCTAGATCCT
TTTAAATTAAAAATGAAGTTTTAAATCAATCTAAAGTATATATGAGTAACCTGAGGCTATGGCAGGGCCT
GCCGCCCCGACGTTGGCTGCGAGCCCTGGGCCTTCACCCGAACTTGGGGGGTGGGGTGGGGAAAAGGAAG
AAACGCGGGCGTATTGGCCCCAATGGGGTCTCGGTGGGGTATCGACAGAGTGCCAGCCCTGGGACCGAAC
CCCGCGTTTATGAACAAACGACCCAACACCGTGCGTTTTATTCTGTCTTTTTATTGCCGTCATAGCGCGG
GTTCCTTCCGGTATTGTCTCCTTCCGTGTTTCAGTTAGCCTCCCCCTAGGGTGGGCGAAGAACTCCAGCA
TGAGATCCCCGCGCTGGAGGATCATCCAGCCGGCGTCCCGGAAAACGATTCCGAAGCCCAACCTTTCATA
GAAGGCGGCGGTGGAATCGAAATCTCGTGATGGCAGGTTGGGCGTCGCTTGGTCGGTCATTTCGAACCCC
AGAGTCCCGCTCAGAAGAACTCGTCAAGAAGGCGATAGAAGGCGATGCGCTGCGAATCGGGAGCGGCGAT
ACCGTAAAGCACGAGGAAGCGGTCAGCCCATTCGCCGCCAAGCTCTTCAGCAATATCACGGGTAGCCAAC
GCTATGTCCTGATAGCGGTCCGCCACACCCAGCCGGCCACAGTCGATGAATCCAGAAAAGCGGCCATTTT
CCACCATGATATTCGGCAAGCAGGCATCGCCATGGGTCACGACGAGATCCTCGCCGTCGGGCATGCTCGC
CTTGAGCCTGGCGAACAGTTCGGCTGGCGCGAGCCCCTGATGCTCTTGATCATCCTGATCGACAAGACCG
GCTTCCATCCGAGTACGTGCTCGCTCGATGCGATGTTTCGCTTGGTGGTCGAATGGGCAGGTAGCCGGAT
CAAGCGTATGCAGCCGCCGCATTGCATCAGCCATGATGGATACTTTCTCGGCAGGAGCAAGGTGAGATGA
CAGGAGATCCTGCCCCGGCACTTCGCCCAATAGCAGCCAGTCCCTTCCCGCTTCAGTGACAACGTCGAGC
ACAGCTGCGCAAGGAACGCCCGTCGTGGCCAGCCACGATAGCCGCGCTGCCTCGTCTTGCAGTTCATTCA
GGGCACCGGACAGGTCGGTCTTGACAAAAAGAACCGGGCGCCCCTGCGCTGACAGCCGGAACACGGCGGC
ATCAGAGCAGCCGATTGTCTGTTGTGCCCAGTCATAGCCGAATAGCCTCTCCACCCAAGCGGCCGGAGAA
CCTGCGTGCAATCCATCTTGTTCAATCATGCGAAACGATCCTCATCCTGTCTCTTGATCGATCTTTGCAA
AAGCCTAGGCCTCCAAAAAAGCCTCCTCACTACTTCTGGAATAGCTCAGAGGCCGAGGCGGCCTCGGCCT
CTGCATAAATAAAAAAAATTAGTCAGCCATGGGGCGGAGAATGGGCGGAACTGGGCGGAGTTAGGGGCGG
GATGGGCGGAGTTAGGGGCGGGACTATGGTTGCTGACTAATTGAGATGCATGCTTTGCATACTTCTGCCT
GCTGGGGAGCCTGGGGACTTTCCACACCTGGTTGCTGACTAATTGAGATGCATGCTTTGCATACTTCTGC
CTGCTGGGGAGCCTGGGGACTTTCCACACCCTAACTGACACACATTCCACAGCTGGTTCTTTCCGCCTCA
GGACTCTTCCTTTTTCAATAAATCAATCTAAAGTATATATGAGTAAACTTGGTCTGACAGTTACCAATGC
TTAATCAGTGAGGCACCTATCTCAGCGATCTGTCTATTTCGTTCATCCATAGTTGCCTGACTCCCCGTCG
TGTAGATAACTACGATACGGGAGGGCTTACCATCTGGCCCCAGTGCTGCAATGATACCGCGAGACCCACG
CTCACCGGCTCCAGATTTATCAGCAATAAACCAGCCAGCCGGAAGGGCCGAGCGCAGAAGTGGTCCTGCA
ACTTTATCCGCCTCCATCCAGTCTATTAATTGTTGCCGGGAAGCTAGAGTAAGTAGTTCGCCAGTTAATA
GTTTGCGCAACGTTGTTGCCATTGCTACAGGCATCGTGGTGTCACGCTCGTCGTTTGGTATGGCTTCATT
CAGCTCCGGTTCCCAACGATCAAGGCGAGTTACATGATCCCCCATGTTGTGCAAAAAAGCGGTTAGCTCC
TTCGGTCCTCCGATCGTTGTCAGAAGTAAGTTGGCCGCAGTGTTATCACTCATGGTTATGGCAGCACTGC
ATAATTCTCTTACTGTCATGCCATCCGTAAGATGCTTTTCTGTGACTGGTGAGTACTCAACCAAGTCATT
CTGAGAATAGTGTATGCGGCGACCGAGTTGCTCTTGCCCGGCGTCAATACGGGATAATACCGCGCCACAT
AGCAGAACTTTAAAAGTGCTCATCATTGGAAAACGTTCTTCGGGGCGAAAACTCTCAAGGATCTTACCGC
TGTTGAGATCCAGTTCGATGTAACCCACTCGTGCACCCAACTGATCTTCAGCATCTTTTACTTTCACCAG
CGTTTCTGGGTGAGCAAAAACAGGAAGGCAAAATGCCGCAAAAAAGGGAATAAGGGCGACACGGAAATGT
TGAATACTCATACTCTTCCTTTTTCAATATTATTGAAGCATTTATCAGGGTTATTGTCTCATGAGCGGAT
ACATATTTGAATGTATTTAGAAAAATAAACAAATAGGGGTTCCGCGCACATTTCCCCGAAAAGTGCCACC
TG
[124 nt withheld, positions 6233-6356]
C
[91 nt withheld, positions 6358-6448]
A
[49 nt withheld, positions 6450-6498]
CCTTTGACGTTGGAGTCCACGTTCTTT
[37 nt withheld, positions 6526-6562]
ACCCTATCTCGGTCTATTCTTTTGATTTATAAGGGATTTTGCCGATTTCGGCCTATTGGTTAAAAAATGA
GCTGATTTAACAAAAATTTAACGCGAATTTTAACAAAATATTAACGCTTACAATTTAC
