>Addgene plasmid #43926 | pCR3-FLAG-TRAF6-C70A | addgene partial sequence | sequence record 60234 | CMV-F 5'-CGCAAATGGGCGGTAGGCGTG-3'
ACTAGAGAACCCACTGCTTACTGGCTTATCGAAATTAATACGACTCACTATAGGGAGACCCAAGCTTGGT
ACCGAGCTCGGATCCACTAGTAACGGCCGCCAGTGTGCTGGAATTGATGGACTACAAGGACGACGATGAC
AAGGAATTGATGGACTACAAGGACGACGATGACAAGGAATTCATGAGTCTCTTAAACTGTGAGAACAGCT
GCGGGTCCAGCCAGTCGTCCAGTGACTGCTGCGCTGCCATGGCCGCCTCCTGCAGCGCTGCAGTGAAAGA
TGACAGCGTGAGTGGCTCTGCCAGCACCGGGAACCTCTCCAGCTCCTTCATGGAGGAGATCCAGGGCTAC
GATGTGGAGTTTGACCCACCTCTGGAGAGCAAGTATGAGGCTCCCATATGCTTGATGGCTTTACGGGAAG
CAGTGCAAACACCATGTGGCCACAGGTTCTGCAAAGCCTGCATCATCAAATCCATAAGGGATGCAGGGCA
CAAGTGCCCAGTTGACAATGAAATACTGCTGGAAAATCAACTGTTTCCCGACAATTTTGCAAAGCGAGAG
ATTCTTTCCCTGACGGTAAAGTGCCCAAATAAAGGCTGTTTGCAAAAGATGGAACTGAGACATCTCGAGG
ATCATCAAGTACATTGTGAATTTGCTCTAGTGAATTGTCCCCAGTGCCAACGTCCTTTCCAGAAGTGCCA
GGTTAATACACACATTATTGAGGATTGTCCCAGGAGGCAGGTTTCTTGTGTAAACTGTGCTGTGTCCATG
GCATATGAAGAGAAAGAGATCCATGATCAAAGCTGTCCTCTGGCAAATATCATCTGTGAATACTGTG
